Addgene plasmid #46918: pU6-sgCD71-2
Purpose: Human pSico-based U6 vector containing murine U6 promoter and sgRNA targeting endogenous CD71 gene
Depositing lab: Stanley Qi & Jonathan Weissman. Depositing organization: University of California, San Francisco (UCSF). Publication: CRISPR-Mediated Modular RNA-Guided Regulation of Transcription in Eukaryotes. Gilbert LA, Larson MH, Morsut L, Liu Z, Brar GA, Torres SE, Stern-Ginossar N, Brandman O, Whitehead EH, Doudna JA, Lim WA, Weissman JS, Qi LS. Cell. 2013 Jul 9. pii: S0092-8674(13)00826-X. doi: 10.1016/j.cell.2013.06.044. PubMed 23849981.
Backbone
  Vector backbone: pSICO derivative
  Backbone manufacturer: Addgene
  Backbone size w/o insert (bp): 8200
  Total vector size (bp): 8308
  Vector type: Mammalian Expression, Lentiviral, CRISPR
  Selectable markers: Puromycin
Growth in bacteria
  Bacterial resistance: Ampicillin, 100 μg/mL
  Growth temperature: 37°C
  Growth strain: Stbl3
  Copy number: Low Copy
Gene/Insert 1
  Gene/Insert name: sgCD71 -2
  Species: H. sapiens (human)
  Insert size (bp): 103
  Entrez Gene: TFRC (a.k.a. CD71, IMD46, T9, TFR, TFR1, TR, TRFR, p90)
  Promoter: U6
  Cloning method: Restriction Enzyme; 5′ cloning site BstX1 (not destroyed); 3′ cloning site Xho1 (not destroyed)
  Sequencing primers: 5′ cttgtgggagaagctcggcta
Gene/Insert 2
  Gene/Insert name: Puromycin resistance and mCherry
  Insert size (bp): 1377
  Promoter: CMV
  Cloning method: Unknown
  Sequencing primers: 5′ caccccattgacgtcaatggg
Terms and licenses: Academic/Nonprofit Terms; Industry Terms: Not Available to Industry
Depositor comments: gRNA target sequence GGACGCGCTAGTGTGAGTGC
How to cite: pU6-sgCD71-2 was a gift from Stanley Qi & Jonathan Weissman (Addgene plasmid # 46918 ; http://n2t.net/addgene:46918 ; RRID:Addgene_46918)
