[The description below was written by a language model from this plasmid's Addgene catalogue record and pLannotate feature annotations shown in this document.]
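Description:
pU6-sgCD71-2 is an 8.3 kb lentiviral transfer plasmid derived from pSico. It expresses a single guide RNA against the endogenous human transferrin receptor gene (TFRC, also known as CD71) in mammalian cells. In bacteria it is maintained through a ColE1/pUC-type origin and an ampicillin resistance gene. The catalogue lists it as low copy and grown in a recombination-deficient strain, which is common for plasmids carrying repeated LTR sequences.

The viral portion starts with a CMV enhancer/promoter fused to a truncated HIV-1 5' LTR, which drives transcription of the genomic RNA in packaging cells. This is followed by the Ψ packaging signal with a gag fragment, the Rev response element, and the cPPT/CTS. A WPRE and a second truncated LTR lie at the 3' end. The packaging and envelope functions are absent from the plasmid and must be supplied in trans.

Within this frame, the record states that a murine U6 promoter (a Pol III promoter) drives the roughly 100 bp sgRNA, cloned between BstXI and XhoI sites. The feature table annotates the Streptococcus pyogenes Cas9 guide scaffold but not the U6 promoter itself. Downstream, an internal CMV promoter drives puromycin N-acetyltransferase followed by mCherry, allowing drug selection and fluorescent tracking of transduced cells. The annotation does not identify the linker joining the two coding sequences. Two loxP sites inherited from pSico flank the region spanning the sgRNA scaffold and the marker cassette.

The plasmid encodes no Cas9, so it is meant for use alongside a separately delivered Cas9 protein. The associated publication title concerns CRISPR-mediated, RNA-guided regulation of transcription in eukaryotes, which points to use in modulating CD71 expression.
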