Features (pLannotate 1.2.2; 24 found; start..end, strand, type, name):
     40..92      -  misc_feature   bom (fragment): basis of mobility region from pBR322
    247..626     +  enhancer       CMV enhancer: human cytomegalovirus immediate early enhancer
    627..826     +  promoter       CMV promoter: human cytomegalovirus (CMV) immediate early promoter
    844..1024    +  LTR            5' LTR (truncated): truncated 5' long terminal repeat (LTR) from HIV-1
   1071..1196    +  misc_feature   HIV-1 Ψ: packaging signal of human immunodeficiency virus type 1
   1180..1518    +  CDS            HIV-1 gag (fragment): gag protein from human immunodeficiency virus 1; gag
   1695..1928    +  misc_feature   RRE: The Rev response element (RRE) of HIV-1 allows for Rev-dependent mRNA export from the nucleus to the cytoplasm.
   2305..2405    +  CDS            Rev (fragment): human immunodeficiency virus 1 (HIV-1) Rev protein; rev; enhances nuclear export of unspliced and incompletely spliced viral mRNAs
   2455..2572    +  misc_feature   cPPT/CTS: central polypurine tract and central termination sequence of HIV-1
   2825..2858    +  protein_bind   loxP: Cre-mediated recombination occurs in the 8-bp core sequence (GCATACAT). Cre recombinase
   2965..3040    +  misc_RNA       gRNA scaffold: guide RNA scaffold for the Streptococcus pyogenes CRISPR/Cas9 system
   3165..3468    +  enhancer       CMV enhancer: human cytomegalovirus immediate early enhancer
   3469..3672    +  promoter       CMV promoter: human cytomegalovirus (CMV) immediate early promoter
   3706..4302    +  CDS            PuroR: puromycin N-acetyltransferase; pac from Streptomyces alboniger; confers resistance to puromycin
   4378..5085    +  CDS            mCherry: mCherry is a basic (constitutively fluorescent) red fluorescent protein published in 2004, derived from Discosoma sp.. It is reported to be a very rapidly-maturing monomer with low acid sensitivity.
   5108..5141    +  protein_bind   loxP: Cre-mediated recombination occurs in the 8-bp core sequence (GCATACAT). Cre recombinase
   5174..5197    +  misc_feature   MCS (fragment): pBluescript multiple cloning site
   5197..5785    +  misc_feature   WPRE: woodchuck hepatitis virus posttranscriptional regulatory element
   5786..5805    +  misc_feature   MCS (fragment): pBluescript multiple cloning site
   5807..6307    +  CDS            nef (fragment): NEF_HV1LA - Experimental evidence at protein level: Swiss-Prot protein existence level 1. Extracellular Nef protein targets CD4(+) T-lymphocytes for apoptosis by interacting with CXCR4 surface receptors. From Human immunodeficiency virus type 1 group M subtype B (isolate Lai) (HIV-1).
   6314..6494    +  LTR            5' LTR (truncated): truncated 5' long terminal repeat (LTR) from HIV-1
   6556..7144    -  rep_origin     ori: high-copy-number ColE1/pMB1/pBR322/pUC origin of replication
   7315..8175    -  CDS            AmpR: β-lactamase; bla; confers resistance to ampicillin, carbenicillin, and related antibiotics
   8176..8280    -  promoter       AmpR promoter: bla
>Addgene plasmid #46918 | pU6-sgCD71-2 | depositor full sequence | sequence record 66669 | pU6-sgCD71-2 sequence 8308 bps
GCTTAAGCGGTCGACGGATCGGGAGATCTCCCGATCCCCTATGGTGCACTCTCAGTACAATCTGCTCTGA
TGCCGCATAGTTAAGCCAGTATCTGCTCCCTGCTTGTGTGTTGGAGGTCGCTGAGTAGTGCGCGAGCAAA
ATTTAAGCTACAACAAGGCAAGGCTTGACCGACAATTGCATGAAGAATCTGCTTAGGGTTAGGCGTTTTG
CGCTGCTTCGCGATGTACGGGCCAGATATACGCGTTGACATTGATTATTGACTAGTTATTAATAGTAATC
AATTACGGGGTCATTAGTTCATAGCCCATATATGGAGTTCCGCGTTACATAACTTACGGTAAATGGCCCG
CCTGGCTGACCGCCCAACGACCCCCGCCCATTGACGTCAATAATGACGTATGTTCCCATAGTAACGCCAA
TAGGGACTTTCCATTGACGTCAATGGGTGGAGTATTTACGGTAAACTGCCCACTTGGCAGTACATCAAGT
GTATCATATGCCAAGTACGCCCCCTATTGACGTCAATGACGGTAAATGGCCCGCCTGGCATTATGCCCAG
TACATGACCTTATGGGACTTTCCTACTTGGCAGTACATCTACGTATTAGTCATCGCTATTACCATGGTGA
TGCGGTTTTGGCAGTACATCAATGGGCGTGGATAGCGGTTTGACTCACGGGGATTTCCAAGTCTCCACCC
CATTGACGTCAATGGGAGTTTGTTTTGGCACCAAAATCAACGGGACTTTCCAAAATGTCGTAACAACTCC
GCCCCATTGACGCAAATGGGCGGTAGGCGTGTACGGTGGGAGGTCTATATAAGCAGCGCGTTTTGCCTGT
ACTGGGTCTCTCTGGTTAGACCAGATCTGAGCCTGGGAGCTCTCTGGCTAACTAGGGAACCCACTGCTTA
AGCCTCAATAAAGCTTGCCTTGAGTGCTTCAAGTAGTGTGTGCCCGTCTGTTGTGTGACTCTGGTAACTA
GAGATCCCTCAGACCCTTTTAGTCAGTGTGGAAAATCTCTAGCAGTGGCGCCCGAACAGGGACTTGAAAG
CGAAAGGGAAACCAGAGGAGCTCTCTCGACGCAGGACTCGGCTTGCTGAAGCGCGCACGGCAAGAGGCGA
GGGGCGGCGACTGGTGAGTACGCCAAAAATTTTGACTAGCGGAGGCTAGAAGGAGAGAGATGGGTGCGAG
AGCGTCAGTATTAAGCGGGGGAGAATTAGATCGCGATGGGAAAAAATTCGGTTAAGGCCAGGGGGAAAGA
AAAAATATAAATTAAAACATATAGTATGGGCAAGCAGGGAGCTAGAACGATTCGCAGTTAATCCTGGCCT
GTTAGAAACATCAGAAGGCTGTAGACAAATACTGGGACAGCTACAACCATCCCTTCAGACAGGATCAGAA
GAACTTAGATCATTATATAATACAGTAGCAACCCTCTATTGTGTGCATCAAAGGATAGAGATAAAAGACA
CCAAGGAAGCTTTAGACAAGATAGAGGAAGAGCAAAACAAAAGTAAGACCACCGCACAGCAAGCGGCCGG
CCGCGCTGATCTTCAGACCTGGAGGAGGAGATATGAGGGACAATTGGAGAAGTGAATTATATAAATATAA
AGTAGTAAAAATTGAACCATTAGGAGTAGCACCCACCAAGGCAAAGAGAAGAGTGGTGCAGAGAGAAAAA
AGAGCAGTGGGAATAGGAGCTTTGTTCCTTGGGTTCTTGGGAGCAGCAGGAAGCACTATGGGCGCAGCGT
CAATGACGCTGACGGTACAGGCCAGACAATTATTGTCTGGTATAGTGCAGCAGCAGAACAATTTGCTGAG
GGCTATTGAGGCGCAACAGCATCTGTTGCAACTCACAGTCTGGGGCATCAAGCAGCTCCAGGCAAGAATC
CTGGCTGTGGAAAGATACCTAAAGGATCAACAGCTCCTGGGGATTTGGGGTTGCTCTGGAAAACTCATTT
GCACCACTGCTGTGCCTTGGAATGCTAGTTGGAGTAATAAATCTCTGGAACAGATTTGGAATCACACGAC
CTGGATGGAGTGGGACAGAGAAATTAACAATTACACAAGCTTAATACACTCCTTAATTGAAGAATCGCAA
AACCAGCAAGAAAAGAATGAACAAGAATTATTGGAATTAGATAAATGGGCAAGTTTGTGGAATTGGTTTA
ACATAACAAATTGGCTGTGGTATATAAAATTATTCATAATGATAGTAGGAGGCTTGGTAGGTTTAAGAAT
AGTTTTTGCTGTACTTTCTATAGTGAATAGAGTTAGGCAGGGATATTCACCATTATCGTTTCAGACCCAC
CTCCCAACCCCGAGGGGACCCGACAGGCCCGAAGGAATAGAAGAAGAAGGTGGAGAGAGAGACAGAGACA
GATCCATTCGATTAGTGAACGGATCGGCACTGCGTGCGCCAATTCTGCAGACAAATGGCAGTATTCATCC
ACAATTTTAAAAGAAAAGGGGGGATTGGGGGGTACAGTGCAGGGGAAAGAATAGTAGACATAATAGCAAC
AGACATACAAACTAAAGAATTACAAAAACAAATTACAAAAATTCAAAATTTTCGGGTTTATTACAGGGAC
AGCAGAGATCCAGTTTGGTTAGTACCGGGCCCGCTCTAGAGATCCGACGCGCCATCTCTAGGCCCGCGCC
GGCCCCCTCGCACAGACTTGTGGGAGAAGCTCGGCTACTCCCCTGCCCCGGTTAATTTGCATATAATATT
TCCTAGTAACTATAGAGGCTTAATGTGCGATAAAAGACAGATAATCTGTTCTTTTTAATACTAGCTACAT
TTTACATGATAGGCTTGGATTTCTATAACTTCGTATAGCATACATTATACGAAGTTATAAACAGCACAAA
AGGAAACTCACCCTAACTGTAAAGTAATTGTGTGTTTTGAGACTATAAGTATCCCTTGGAGAACCACCTT
GTTGGGACGCGCTAGTGTGAGTGCGTTTTAGAGCTAGAAATAGCAAGTTAAAATAAGGCTAGTCCGTTAT
CAACTTGAAAAAGTGGCACCGAGTCGGTGCTTTTTTTCTCGAGTACTAGGATCCATTAGGCGGCCGCGTG
GATAACCGTATTACCGCCATGCATTAGTTATTAATAGTAATCAATTACGGGGTCATTAGTTCATAGCCCA
TATATGGAGTTCCGCGTTACATAACTTACGGTAAATGGCCCGCCTGGCTGACCGCCCAACGACCCCCGCC
CATTGACGTCAATAATGACGTATGTTCCCATAGTAACGCCAATAGGGACTTTCCATTGACGTCAATGGGT
GGAGTATTTACGGTAAACTGCCCACTTGGCAGTACATCAAGTGTATCATATGCCAAGTACGCCCCCTATT
GACGTCAATGACGGTAAATGGCCCGCCTGGCATTATGCCCAGTACATGACCTTATGGGACTTTCCTACTT
GGCAGTACATCTACGTATTAGTCATCGCTATTACCATGGTGATGCGGTTTTGGCAGTACATCAATGGGCG
TGGATAGCGGTTTGACTCACGGGGATTTCCAAGTCTCCACCCCATTGACGTCAATGGGAGTTTGTTTTGG
CACCAAAATCAACGGGACTTTCCAAAATGTCGTAACAACTCCGCCCCATTGACGCAAATGGGCGGTAGGC
GTGTACGGTGGGAGGTCTATATAAGCAGAGCTGGTTTAGTGAACCGTCAGATCCGCTAGCCCACCATGAC
CGAGTACAAGCCCACGGTGCGCCTCGCCACCCGCGACGACGTCCCCCGGGCCGTACGCACCCTCGCCGCC
GCGTTCGCCGACTACCCCGCCACGCGCCACACCGTCGACCCGGACCGCCACATCGAGCGGGTCACCGAGC
TGCAAGAACTCTTCCTCACGCGCGTCGGGCTCGACATCGGCAAGGTGTGGGTCGCGGACGACGGCGCCGC
GGTGGCGGTCTGGACCACGCCGGAGAGCGTCGAAGCGGGGGCGGTGTTCGCCGAGATCGGCCCGCGCATG
GCCGAGTTGAGCGGTTCCCGGCTGGCCGCGCAGCAACAGATGGAAGGCCTCCTGGCGCCGCACCGGCCCA
AGGAGCCCGCGTGGTTCCTGGCCACCGTCGGCGTCTCGCCCGACCACCAGGGCAAGGGTCTGGGCAGCGC
CGTCGTGCTCCCCGGAGTGGAGGCGGCCGAGCGCGCCGGGGTGCCCGCCTTCCTGGAGACCTCCGCGCCC
CGCAACCTCCCCTTCTACGAGCGGCTCGGCTTCACCGTCACCGCCGACGTCGAGGTGCCCGAAGGACCGC
GCACCTGGTGCATGACCCGCAAGCCCGGTGCCGGATCGGGAGAGGGCAGAGGAAGTCTGCTAACATGCGG
TGACGTCGAGGAGAATCCTGGCCCACCGGTCGCCACCATGGTGAGCAAGGGCGAGGAGGATAACATGGCC
ATCATCAAGGAGTTCATGCGCTTCAAGGTGCACATGGAGGGCTCCGTGAACGGCCACGAGTTCGAGATCG
AGGGCGAGGGCGAGGGCCGCCCCTACGAGGGCACCCAGACCGCCAAGCTGAAGGTGACCAAGGGTGGCCC
CCTGCCCTTCGCCTGGGACATCCTGTCCCCTCAGTTCATGTACGGCTCCAAGGCCTACGTGAAGCACCCC
GCCGACATCCCCGACTACTTGAAGCTGTCCTTCCCCGAGGGCTTCAAGTGGGAGCGCGTGATGAACTTCG
AGGACGGCGGCGTGGTGACCGTGACCCAGGACTCCTCCCTGCAGGACGGCGAGTTCATCTACAAGGTGAA
GCTGCGCGGCACCAACTTCCCCTCCGACGGCCCCGTAATGCAGAAGAAGACCATGGGCTGGGAGGCCTCC
TCCGAGCGGATGTACCCCGAGGACGGCGCCCTGAAGGGCGAGATCAAGCAGAGGCTGAAGCTGAAGGACG
GCGGCCACTACGACGCTGAGGTCAAGACCACCTACAAGGCCAAGAAGCCCGTGCAGCTGCCCGGCGCCTA
CAACGTCAACATCAAGTTGGACATCACCTCCCACAACGAGGACTACACCATCGTGGAACAGTACGAACGC
GCCGAGGGCCGCCACTCCACCGGCGGCATGGACGAGCTGTACAAGTAAGAATTCGTCGAGGGACCTAATA
ACTTCGTATAGCATACATTATACGAAGTTATACATGTTTAAGGGTTCCGGTTCCACTAGGTACAATTCGA
TATCAAGCTTATCGATAATCAACCTCTGGATTACAAAATTTGTGAAAGATTGACTGGTATTCTTAACTAT
GTTGCTCCTTTTACGCTATGTGGATACGCTGCTTTAATGCCTTTGTATCATGCTATTGCTTCCCGTATGG
CTTTCATTTTCTCCTCCTTGTATAAATCCTGGTTGCTGTCTCTTTATGAGGAGTTGTGGCCCGTTGTCAG
GCAACGTGGCGTGGTGTGCACTGTGTTTGCTGACGCAACCCCCACTGGTTGGGGCATTGCCACCACCTGT
CAGCTCCTTTCCGGGACTTTCGCTTTCCCCCTCCCTATTGCCACGGCGGAACTCATCGCCGCCTGCCTTG
CCCGCTGCTGGACAGGGGCTCGGCTGTTGGGCACTGACAATTCCGTGGTGTTGTCGGGGAAATCATCGTC
CTTTCCTTGGCTGCTCGCCTGTGTTGCCACCTGGATTCTGCGCGGGACGTCCTTCTGCTACGTCCCTTCG
GCCCTCAATCCAGCGGACCTTCCTTCCCGCGGCCTGCTGCCGGCTCTGCGGCCTCTTCCGCGTCTTCGCC
TTCGCCCTCAGACGAGTCGGATCTCCCTTTGGGCCGCCTCCCCGCATCGATACCGTCGACCTCGATCGAG
ACCTAGAAAAACATGGAGCAATCACAAGTAGCAATACAGCAGCTACCAATGCTGATTGTGCCTGGCTAGA
AGCACAAGAGGAGGAGGAGGTGGGTTTTCCAGTCACACCTCAGGTACCTTTAAGACCAATGACTTACAAG
GCAGCTGTAGATCTTAGCCACTTTTTAAAAGAAAAGGGGGGACTGGAAGGGCTAATTCACTCCCAACGAA
GACAAGATATCCTTGATCTGTGGATCTACCACACACAAGGCTACTTCCCTGATTGGCAGAACTACACACC
AGGGCCAGGGATCAGATATCCACTGACCTTTGGATGGTGCTACAAGCTAGTACCAGTTGAGCAAGAGAAG
GTAGAAGAAGCCAATGAAGGAGAGAACACCCGCTTGTTACACCCTGTGAGCCTGCATGGGATGGATGACC
CGGAGAGAGAAGTATTAGAGTGGAGGTTTGACAGCCGCCTAGCATTTCATCACATGGCCCGAGAGCTGCA
TCCGGACTGTACTGGGTCTCTCTGGTTAGACCAGATCTGAGCCTGGGAGCTCTCTGGCTAACTAGGGAAC
CCACTGCTTAAGCCTCAATAAAGCTTGCCTTGAGTGCTTCAAGTAGTGTGTGCCCGTCTGTTGTGTGACT
CTGGTAACTAGAGATCCCTCAGACCCTTTTAGTCAGTGTGGAAAATCTCTAGCAGCATGTGAGCAAAAGG
CCAGCAAAAGGCCAGGAACCGTAAAAAGGCCGCGTTGCTGGCGTTTTTCCATAGGCTCCGCCCCCCTGAC
GAGCATCACAAAAATCGACGCTCAAGTCAGAGGTGGCGAAACCCGACAGGACTATAAAGATACCAGGCGT
TTCCCCCTGGAAGCTCCCTCGTGCGCTCTCCTGTTCCGACCCTGCCGCTTACCGGATACCTGTCCGCCTT
TCTCCCTTCGGGAAGCGTGGCGCTTTCTCATAGCTCACGCTGTAGGTATCTCAGTTCGGTGTAGGTCGTT
CGCTCCAAGCTGGGCTGTGTGCACGAACCCCCCGTTCAGCCCGACCGCTGCGCCTTATCCGGTAACTATC
GTCTTGAGTCCAACCCGGTAAGACACGACTTATCGCCACTGGCAGCAGCCACTGGTAACAGGATTAGCAG
AGCGAGGTATGTAGGCGGTGCTACAGAGTTCTTGAAGTGGTGGCCTAACTACGGCTACACTAGAAGAACA
GTATTTGGTATCTGCGCTCTGCTGAAGCCAGTTACCTTCGGAAAAAGAGTTGGTAGCTCTTGATCCGGCA
AACAAACCACCGCTGGTAGCGGTGGTTTTTTTGTTTGCAAGCAGCAGATTACGCGCAGAAAAAAAGGATC
TCAAGAAGATCCTTTGATCTTTTCTACGGGGTCTGACGCTCAGTGGAACGAAAACTCACGTTAAGGGATT
TTGGTCATGAGATTATCAAAAAGGATCTTCACCTAGATCCTTTTAAATTAAAAATGAAGTTTTAAATCAA
TCTAAAGTATATATGAGTAAACTTGGTCTGACAGTTACCAATGCTTAATCAGTGAGGCACCTATCTCAGC
GATCTGTCTATTTCGTTCATCCATAGTTGCCTGACTCCCCGTCGTGTAGATAACTACGATACGGGAGGGC
TTACCATCTGGCCCCAGTGCTGCAATGATACCGCGAGACCCACGCTCACCGGCTCCAGATTTATCAGCAA
TAAACCAGCCAGCCGGAAGGGCCGAGCGCAGAAGTGGTCCTGCAACTTTATCCGCCTCCATCCAGTCTAT
TAATTGTTGCCGGGAAGCTAGAGTAAGTAGTTCGCCAGTTAATAGTTTGCGCAACGTTGTTGCCATTGCT
ACAGGCATCGTGGTGTCACGCTCGTCGTTTGGTATGGCTTCATTCAGCTCCGGTTCCCAACGATCAAGGC
GAGTTACATGATCCCCCATGTTGTGCAAAAAAGCGGTTAGCTCCTTCGGTCCTCCGATCGTTGTCAGAAG
TAAGTTGGCCGCAGTGTTATCACTCATGGTTATGGCAGCACTGCATAATTCTCTTACTGTCATGCCATCC
GTAAGATGCTTTTCTGTGACTGGTGAGTACTCAACCAAGTCATTCTGAGAATAGTGTATGCGGCGACCGA
GTTGCTCTTGCCCGGCGTCAATACGGGATAATACCGCGCCACATAGCAGAACTTTAAAAGTGCTCATCAT
TGGAAAACGTTCTTCGGGGCGAAAACTCTCAAGGATCTTACCGCTGTTGAGATCCAGTTCGATGTAACCC
ACTCGTGCACCCAACTGATCTTCAGCATCTTTTACTTTCACCAGCGTTTCTGGGTGAGCAAAAACAGGAA
GGCAAAATGCCGCAAAAAAGGGAATAAGGGCGACACGGAAATGTTGAATACTCATACTCTTCCTTTTTCA
ATATTATTGAAGCATTTATCAGGGTTATTGTCTCATGAGCGGATACATATTTGAATGTATTTAGAAAAAT
AAACAAATAGGGGTTCCGCGCACATTTCCCCGAAAAGTGCCACCTGAC
