>Addgene plasmid #46918 | pU6-sgCD71-2 | addgene partial sequence | sequence record 68562 | cPPT-F 5'-gggaaagaatagtagacataatag-3'
ACTAAAGAATTACAAAAACAAATTACAAAAATTCAAAATTTTCGGGTTTATTACAGGGACAGCAGAGATC
CAGTTTGGTTAGTACCGGGCCCGCTCTAGAGATCCGACGCGCCATCTCTAGGCCCGCGCCGGCCCCCTCG
CACGGACTTGTGGGAGAAGCTCGGCTACTCCCCTGCCCCGGTTAATTTGCATATAATATTTCCTAGTAAC
TATAGAGGCTTAATGTGCGATAAAAGACAGATAATCTGTTCTTTTTAATACTAGCTACATTTTACATGAT
AGGCTTGGATTTCTATAACTTCGTATAGCATACATTATACGAAGTTATAAACAGCACAAAAGGAAACTCA
CCCTAACTGTAAAGTAATTGTGTGTTTTGAGACTATAAGTATCCCTTGGAGAACCACCTTGTTGGGACGC
GCTAGTGTGAGTGCGTTTTAGAGCTAGAAATAGCAAGTTAAAATAAGGCTAGTCCGTTATCAACTTGAAA
AAGTGGCACCGAGTCGGTGCTTTTTTTCTCGAGTACTAGGATCCATTAGGCGGCCGCGTGGATAACCGTA
TTACCGCCATGCATTAGTTATTAATAGTAATCAATTACGGGGTCATTAGTTCATAGCCCATATATGGAGT
TCCGCGTTACATAACTTACGGTAAATGGCCCGCCTGGCTGACCGCCCAACGACCCCCGCCCATTGACGTC
AATAATGACGTATGTTCCCATAGTAACGCCAATAGGGACTTTCCATTGACGTCAATGGGTGGAGTATTTA
CGGTAAACTGCCCACTTGGCAGTACATCAAGTGTATCATATGCCAAGTACGCCCCCTATTGACGTCAATG
ACGGTAAATGGCCCGCCTGGCATTATGCCCAGTACATGACCTTATGGG
