>Addgene plasmid #46918 | pU6-sgCD71-2 | addgene partial sequence | sequence record 68898 | Puro-F 5'-GCAACCTCCCTTCTACGAGC-3'
GTGCCCGAAGGACCGCGCACCTGGTGCATGACCCGCAAGCCCGGTGCCGGATCGGGAGAGGGCAGAGGAA
GTCTGCTAACATGCGGTGACGTCGAGGAGAATCCTGGCCCACCGGTCGCCACCATGGTGAGCAAGGGCGA
GGAGGATAACATGGCCATCATCAAGGAGTTCATGCGCTTCAAGGTGCACATGGAGGGCTCCGTGAACGGC
CACGAGTTCGAGATCGAGGGCGAGGGCGAGGGCCGCCCCTACGAGGGCACCCAGACCGCCAAGCTGAAGG
TGACCAAGGGTGGCCCCCTGCCCTTCGCCTGGGACATCCTGTCCCCTCAGTTCATGTACGGCTCCAAGGC
CTACGTGAAGCACCCCGCCGACATCCCCGACTACTTGAAGCTGTCCTTCCCCGAGGGCTTCAAGTGGGAG
CGCGTGATGAACTTCGAGGACGGCGGCGTGGTGACCGTGACCCAGGACTCCTCCCTGCAGGACGGCGAGT
TCATCTACAAGGTGAAGCTGCGCGGCACCAACTTCCCCTCCGACGGCCCCGTAATGCAGAAGAAGACCAT
GGGCTGGGAGGCCTCCTCCGAGCGGATGTACCCCGAGGACGGCGCCCTGAAGGGCGAGATCAAGCAGAGG
CTGAAGCTGAAGGACGGCGGCCACTACGACGCTGAGGTCAAGACCACCTACAAGGCCAAGAAGCCCGTGC
AGCTGCCCGGCGCCTACAACGTCAACATCAAGTTGGACATCACCTCCCACAACGAGGACTACACCATCGT
GGAACAGTACGAACGCGCCGAGGGCCGCCACTCCACCGGCGGCATGGACGAGCTGTACAAGTAAGAATTC
GTCGAGGGACCTAATAACTTCGTATAGCATACATTATACGAAGTTATACATGTTTAAGGGTTCCGGTTCC
ACTAGGTACAATTCGATAT
